Addgene plasmid #42162: pNH066
Depositing lab: Colin Dolphin. Depositing organization: King's College London. Publication: A simplified counter-selection recombineering protocol for creating fluorescent protein reporter constructs directly from C. elegans fosmid genomic clones. Hirani N, Westenberg M, Gami MS, Davis P, Hope IA, Dolphin CT. BMC Biotechnol. 2013 Jan 3;13(1):1. 10.1186/1472-6750-13-1 PubMed 23281894.
Backbone
  Vector backbone: pCC1Fos
  Backbone manufacturer: Eipcentre
  Backbone size w/o insert (bp): 8353
  Total vector size (bp): 10965
Growth in bacteria
  Bacterial resistance: Chloramphenicol and Tetracycline, 25 & 10 μg/mL
  Growth temperature: 37°C
  Growth strain: EPI300
  Growth instructions: pCC1Fos-based 'CopyControl' construct enabling transient induction of copy-number
  Copy number: Low Copy
Gene/Insert
  Gene/Insert name: N-TAP Tag-RT-::mTFP1
  Species: C. elegans (nematode), Synthetic
  Insert size (bp): 2612
  Tag / fusion protein: TAP-TAg (N terminal on insert)
Terms and licenses: Academic/Nonprofit Terms; Industry Terms: Not Available to Industry
Depositor comments: Single-copy vector under non-induced condition. Copy-number-inducible with arabinose enables transient induction of copy-number for DNA isolation, etc.
How to cite: pNH066 was a gift from Colin Dolphin (Addgene plasmid # 42162 ; http://n2t.net/addgene:42162 ; RRID:Addgene_42162)
