[The description below was written by a language model from this plasmid's Addgene catalogue record and pLannotate feature annotations shown in this document.]
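Description:
pNH066 is a bacterial cassette-donor construct built on the pCC1Fos "CopyControl" fosmid backbone (about 8.4 kb of a 10,965 bp total) and made for counter-selection recombineering of C. elegans fosmid genomic clones into fluorescent protein reporters. The backbone carries the F-plasmid maintenance system: ori2 with repE and incC for single-copy replication, and sopA, sopB and sopC for stable partitioning. It also carries oriV, which allows copy number to be raised transiently by arabinose induction in a suitable host such as EPI300, for example to increase DNA yield. The listed selection is chloramphenicol, from the backbone cat gene with its own promoter, plus tetracycline, from the insert. The feature table also annotates an AmpR gene with its promoter and an f1 ori fragment, although ampicillin is not listed as a selection in the catalogue entry.

The 2.6 kb insert is described as an N-terminal TAP tag joined to mTFP1 containing an "RT" cassette. In the annotation, rpsL and tetA lie side by side between two fluorescent protein fragments, labelled by homology as dTFP0.2 and AzamiGreen. These most likely represent the two portions of the mTFP1 coding sequence split by the cassette, though the record does not say so explicitly, and the TAP tag itself is not annotated. In this type of design, tetA provides positive selection for insertion of the cassette into a target clone. Wild-type rpsL confers streptomycin sensitivity in a resistant host, giving negative selection for later removal of the cassette so that an intact tag-reporter fusion remains. No eukaryotic promoter is annotated, which fits reliance on the regulatory context of the targeted genomic clone.
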