Features (pLannotate 1.2.2; 22 found; start..end, strand, type, name):
     23..169     +  CDS            yuaZ (fragment): YUAZ_ECO57 - Protein predicted: Swiss-Prot protein existence level 4. From Escherichia coli O157:H7.
    240..1100    -  CDS            AmpR: β-lactamase; bla; confers resistance to ampicillin, carbenicillin, and related antibiotics
   1101..1205    -  promoter       AmpR promoter: bla
   1232..1305    +  rep_origin     f1 ori (fragment) (sequence withheld): f1 bacteriophage origin of replication; arrow indicates direction of (+) strand synthesis
   1531..1839    +  CDS            dTFP0.2 (fragment): dTFP0.2 is a basic (constitutively fluorescent) cyan fluorescent protein published in 2006, derived from Clavularia sp..
   2021..2392    +  CDS            rpsL (sequence withheld): RS12_ECOLI - Also known as strA. Experimental evidence at protein level: Swiss-Prot protein existence level 1. Cryo-EM studies suggest that S12 contacts the EF-Tu bound tRNA in the A-site during codon-recognition. This contact is most likely broken as the aminoacyl-tRNA moves into the peptidyl transferase center in the 50S subunit. From Escherichia coli (strain K12).
   2425..3612    +  CDS            tetA: TCR3_ECOLX - Experimental evidence at protein level: Swiss-Prot protein existence level 1. Resistance to tetracycline by an active tetracycline efflux. This is an energy-dependent process that decreases the accumulation of the antibiotic in whole cells. This protein functions as a metal- tetracycline/H(+) antiporter. From Escherichia coli. This protein is used as a marker in many commonly used cloning vectors, such as pBR322 and pACYC184.
   3661..3873    +  CDS            AzamiGreen (fragment): AzamiGreen is a basic (constitutively fluorescent) green fluorescent protein published in 2003, derived from Galaxea fascicularis. It has low acid sensitivity.
   3956..3986    -  promoter       lac promoter: promoter for the E. coli lac operon
   4001..4022    -  protein_bind   CAP binding site: CAP binding activates transcription in the presence of cAMP. E. coli catabolite activator protein
   4035..4098    -  CDS            lacI (fragment): lac repressor; lacI; The lac repressor binds to the lac operator to inhibit transcription in E. coli. This inhibition can be relieved by adding lactose or isopropyl-β-D-thiogalactopyranoside (IPTG).
   4140..4157    +  promoter       tet promoter (fragment): E. coli promoter for tetracycline efflux protein gene
   4245..4901    -  CDS            cat: CAT_ECOLX - Experimental evidence at protein level: Swiss-Prot protein existence level 1. This enzyme is an effector of chloramphenicol resistance in bacteria. From Escherichia coli. This protein is used as a marker in many commonly used cloning vectors, such as pACYC184.
   4902..5004    -  promoter       cat promoter: promoter of the E. coli cat gene encoding chloramphenicol acetyltransferase
   5120..5464    +  CDS            resD (fragment): REDF_ECOLI - Also known as D. Protein inferred from homology: Swiss-Prot protein existence level 3. Acts as a repressor of transcription and as a site-specific resolvase that cleaves at the RfsF site. From Escherichia coli (strain K12).
   5862..6476    +  rep_origin     oriV: origin of replication for the bacterial F plasmid
   6552..6771    +  rep_origin     ori2: secondary origin of replication for the bacterial F plasmid; also known as oriS
   6862..7617    +  CDS            repE: replication initiation protein for the bacterial F plasmid; repE
   7620..7870    +  misc_feature   incC: incC; incompatibility region of the bacterial F plasmid
   8196..9371    +  CDS            sopA: partitioning protein for the bacterial F plasmid; sopA
   9371..10342   +  CDS            sopB: partitioning protein for the bacterial F plasmid; sopB
  10415..10888   +  misc_feature   sopC: sopC; centromere-like partitioning region of the bacterial F plasmid
>Addgene plasmid #42162 | pNH066 | depositor full sequence | sequence record 57003 | pNH066 sequence 10965 bps
AGAACGGAGTAACCTCGGTGTGCGGTTGTATGCCTGCTGTGGATTGCTGCTGTGTCCTGCTTATCCACAA
CATTTTGCGCACGGTTATGTGGACAAAATACCTGGTTACCCAGGCCGTGCCGGCACGTTAACCGGGCTGC
ATCCGATGCAAGTGTGTCGCTGTCGACGAGCTCGCGAGCTCGTCTGACGCTCAGTGGAACGAAAACTCAC
GTTAAGGGATTTTGGTCATGAATTAATTCTTACCAATGCTTAATCAGTGAGGCACCTATCTCAGCGATCT
GTCTATTTCGTTCATCCATAGTTGCCTGACTCCCCGTCGTGTAGATAACTACGATACGGGAGGGCTTACC
ATCTGGCCCCAGTGCTGCAATGATACCGCGAGACCCACGCTCACCGGCTCCAGATTTATCAGCAATAAAC
CAGCCAGCCGGAAGGGCCGAGCGCAGAAGTGGTCCTGCAACTTTATCCGCCTCCATCCAGTCTATTAATT
GTTGCCGGGAAGCTAGAGTAAGTAGTTCGCCAGTTAATAGTTTGCGCAACGTTGTTGCCATTGCTACAGG
CATCGTGGTGTCACGCTCGTCGTTTGGTATGGCTTCATTCAGCTCCGGTTCCCAACGATCAAGGCGAGTT
ACATGATCCCCCATGTTGTGCAAAAAAGCGGTTAGCTCCTTCGGTCCTCCGATCGTTGTCAGAAGTAAGT
TGGCCGCAGTGTTATCACTCATGGTTATGGCAGCACTGCATAATTCTCTTACTGTCATGCCATCCGTAAG
ATGCTTTTCTGTGACTGGTGAGTACTCAACCAAGTCATTCTGAGAATAGTGTATGCGGCGACCGAGTTGC
TCTTGCCCGGCGTCAATACGGGATAATACCGCGCCACATAGCAGAACTTTAAAAGTGCTCATCATTGGAA
AACGTTCTTCGGGGCGAAAACTCTCAAGGATCTTACCGCTGTTGAGATCCAGTTCGATGTAACCCACTCG
TGCACCCAACTGATCTTCAGCATCTTTTACTTTCACCAGCGTTTCTGGGTGAGCAAAAACAGGAAGGCAA
AATGCCGCAAAAAAGGGAATAAGGGCGACACGGAAATGTTGAATACTCATACTCTTCCTTTTTCAATATT
ATTGAAGCATTTATCAGGGTTATTGTCTCATGAGCGGATACATATTTGAATGTATTTAGAAAAATAAACA
AATAGGGGTTCCGCGCACATTTCCCCGAAAAGTGCCACCTG
[74 nt withheld, positions 1232-1305]
CCCTCAGCGCGGCCGCTAGCGGATCCTTAAAAAACCATGGTTAAAGAAACAGCAGCAGCGAAATTTGAAA
GACAACATATGGATAGTGGAGGCGGTGGAAGTTTGGAAGTTCTTTTCCAAGGACCGGGCGGAGGAGGCTC
TTGGTCGCATCCACAGTTCGAAAAAGCCATGGCCGGCGGTGGTGGATCGGGAGGAGGAGGTTCGGGTGGC
GGAGGATCGGGCGCCTCAAAAGGAGAAGAAACGACAATGGGTGTTATCAAGCCAGACATGAAGATCAAGC
TTAAAATGGAGGGTAATGTTAATGGTCACGCCTTCGTCATTGAGGGAGAGGGTGAAGGAAAGCCATACGA
TGGAACTAATACTATTAACTTGGAAGTGAAGGAGGGTGCCCCACTTCCATTCTCTTATGATATCCTTACT
ACAGCCTTCGCATATGGAAATCGAGCATTCACAAAATACCCAGACGGCTGTCGAGATATGACGGTGTTCA
CAAAGTTCCTTAAATTTTACTTTTGGTTACATATTTTTTCTTTTTGAAACCAAATCTTTATCTTTGTAGC
ACTTTCACGGTAGCGAAACGTTAGTTTGAATGGAAAGATGCCTGCAGACACATAAAGACACCAAACTCTC
ATCAATAGTTCCGTAAATTTTTATTGACAGAACTTATTGACGGCAGTGGCAGGTGTCATAAAAAAAACCA
TGAGGGTAATAAATA
[372 nt withheld, positions 2021-2392]
TAATGGTTCTCCAACGCAGTCAGGCACCGTGTATGAAATCTAACAATGCGCTCATCGTCATCCTCGGCAC
CGTCACCCTGGATGCTGTAGGCATAGGCTTGGTTATGCCGGTACTGCCGGGCCTCTTGCGGGATATCGTC
CATTCCGACAGCATCGCCAGTCACTATGGCGTGCTGCTAGCGCTATATGCGTTGATGCAATTTCTATGCG
CACCCGTTCTCGGAGCACTGTCCGACCGCTTTGGCCGCCGCCCAGTCCTGCTCGCTTCGCTACTTGGAGC
CACTATCGACTACGCGATCATGGCGACCACACCCGTCCTGTGGATCCTCTACGCCGGACGCATCGTGGCC
GGCATCACCGGCGCCACAGGTGCGGTTGCTGGCGCCTATATCGCCGACATCACCGATGGGGAAGATCGGG
CTCGCCACTTCGGGCTCATGAGCGCTTGTTTCGGCGTGGGTATGGTGGCAGGCCCCGTGGCCGGGGGACT
GTTGGGCGCCATCTCCTTGCATGCACCATTCCTTGCGGCGGCGGTGCTCAACGGCCTCAACCTACTACTG
GGCTGCTTCCTAATGCAGGAGTCGCATAAGGGAGAGCGTCGACCGATGCCCTTGAGAGCCTTCAACCCAG
TCAGCTCCTTCCGGTGGGCGCGGGGCATGACTATCGTCGCCGCACTTATGACTGTCTTCTTTATCATGCA
ACTCGTAGGACAGGTGCCGGCAGCGCTCTGGGTCATTTTCGGCGAGGACCGCTTTCGCTGGAGCGCGACG
ATGATCGGCCTGTCGCTTGCGGTATTCGGAATCTTGCACGCCCTCGCTCAAGCCTTCGTCACTGGTCCCG
CCACCAAACGTTTCGGCGAGAAGCAGGCCATTATCGCCGGCATGGCGGCCGACGCGCTGGGCTACGTCTT
GCTGGCGTTCGCGACGCGAGGCTGGATGGCCTTCCCCATTATGATTCTTCTCGCTTCCGGCGGCATCGGG
ATGCCCGCGTTGCAGGCCATGCTGTCCAGGCAGGTAGATGACGACCATCAGGGACAGCTTCAAGGATCGC
TCGCGGCTCTTACCAGCCTAACTTCGATCACTGGACCGCTGATCGTCACGGCGATTTATGCCGCCTCGGC
GAGCACATGGAACGGGTTGGCATGGATTGTAGGCGCCGCCCTATACCTTGTCTGCCTCCCCGCGTTGCGT
CGCGGTGCATGGAGCCGGGCCACCTCGACCTGAATGGAAGCCGGCGGCACCTCGCTAACGGATTCACCAC
TCCAAGATGTCAGAGATGGAGTTTTGAAAGGTGACGTGAAGCATAAACTGTTGTTGGAAGGAGGTGGACA
TCATCGAGTGGACTTTAAGACAATCTACAGAGCTAAGAAAGCTGTGAAATTGCCAGACTATCACTTTGTG
GATCACCGAATTGAAATTTTGAACCATGATAAAGATTACAATAAAGTGACTGTGTATGAGTCAGCAGTAG
CTAGAAACTCAACTGATGGTATGGACGAGCTCTACGTAAGCGCTTAATAGGTACCGCGGCCGCGCTGAGG
GGCTGGCCGCTCACAATTCCACACAACATACGAGCCGGAAGCATAAAGTGTAAAGCCTGGGGTGCCTAAT
GAGTGAGCTAACTCACATTAATTGCGTTGCGCTCACTGCCCGCTTTCCAGTCGGGAAACCTGTCGTGCCA
GCTGCATTAATGAATCGGCCAACGCGAACCCCTTGCGGCCGCCCGGGCCGTCGACCAATTCTCATGTTTG
ACAGCTTATCATCGAATTTCTGCCATTCATCCGCTTATTATCACTTATTCAGGCGTAGCAACCAGGCGTT
TAAGGGCACCAATAACTGCCTTAAAAAAATTACGCCCCGCCCTGCCACTCATCGCAGTACTGTTGTAATT
CATTAAGCATTCTGCCGACATGGAAGCCATCACAAACGGCATGATGAACCTGAATCGCCAGCGGCATCAG
CACCTTGTCGCCTTGCGTATAATATTTGCCCATGGTGAAAACGGGGGCGAAGAAGTTGTCCATATTGGCC
ACGTTTAAATCAAAACTGGTGAAACTCACCCAGGGATTGGCTGAGACGAAAAACATATTCTCAATAAACC
CTTTAGGGAAATAGGCCAGGTTTTCACCGTAACACGCCACATCTTGCGAATATATGTGTAGAAACTGCCG
GAAATCGTCGTGGTATTCACTCCAGAGCGATGAAAACGTTTCAGTTTGCTCATGGAAAACGGTGTAACAA
GGGTGAACACTATCCCATATCACCAGCTCACCGTCTTTCATTGCCATACGAAATTCCGGATGAGCATTCA
TCAGGCGGGCAAGAATGTGAATAAAGGCCGGATAAAACTTGTGCTTATTTTTCTTTACGGTCTTTAAAAA
GGCCGTAATATCCAGCTGAACGGTCTGGTTATAGGTACATTGAGCAACTGACTGAAATGCCTCAAAATGT
TCTTTACGATGCCATTGGGATATATCAACGGTGGTATATCCAGTGATTTTTTTCTCCATTTTAGCTTCCT
TAGCTCCTGAAAATCTCGATAACTCAAAAAATACGCCCGGTAGTGATCTTATTTCATTATGGTGAAAGTT
GGAACCTCTTACGTGCCGATCAACGTCTCATTTTCGCCAAAAGTTGGCCCAGGGCTTCCCGGTATCAACA
GGGACACCAGGATTTATTTATTCTGCGAAGTGATCTTCCGTCACAGGTATTTATTCGCGATAAGCTCATG
GAGCGGCGTAACCGTCGCACAGGAAGGACAGAGAAAGCGCGGATCTGGGAAGTGACGGACAGAACGGTCA
GGACCTGGATTGGGGAGGCGGTTGCCGCCGCTGCTGCTGACGGTGTGACGTTCTCTGTTCCGGTCACACC
ACATACGTTCCGCCATTCCTATGCGATGCACATGCTGTATGCCGGTATACCGCTGAAAGTTCTGCAAAGC
CTGATGGGACATAAGTCCATCAGTTCAACGGAAGTCTACACGAAGGTTTTTGCGCTGGATGTGGCTGCCC
GGCACCGGGTGCAGTTTGCGATGCCGGAGTCTGATGCGGTTGCGATGCTGAAACAATTATCCTGAGAATA
AATGCCTTGGCCTTTATATGGAAATGTGGAACTGAGTGGATATGCTGTTTTTGTCTGTTAAACAGAGAAG
CTGGCTGTTATCCACTGAGAAGCGAACGAAACAGTCGGGAAAATCTCCCATTATCGTAGAGATCCGCATT
ATTAATCTCAGGAGCCTGTGTAGCGTTTATAGGAAGTAGTGTTCTGTCATGATGCCTGCAAGCGGTAACG
AAAACGATTTGAATATGCCTTCAGGAACAATAGAAATCTTCGTGCGGTGTTACGTTGAAGTGGAGCGGAT
TATGTCAGCAATGGACAGAACAACCTAATGAACACAGAACCATGATGTGGTCTGTCCTTTTACAGCCAGT
AGTGCTCGCCGCAGTCGAGCGACAGGGCGAAGCCCTCGGCTGGTTGCCCTCGCCGCTGGGCTGGCGGCCG
TCTATGGCCCTGCAAACGCGCCAGAAACGCCGTCGAAGCCGTGTGCGAGACACCGCGGCCGGCCGCCGGC
GTTGTGGATACCTCGCGGAAAACTTGGCCCTCACTGACAGATGAGGGGCGGACGTTGACACTTGAGGGGC
CGACTCACCCGGCGCGGCGTTGACAGATGAGGGGCAGGCTCGATTTCGGCCGGCGACGTGGAGCTGGCCA
GCCTCGCAAATCGGCGAAAACGCCTGATTTTACGCGAGTTTCCCACAGATGATGTGGACAAGCCTGGGGA
TAAGTGCCCTGCGGTATTGACACTTGAGGGGCGCGACTACTGACAGATGAGGGGCGCGATCCTTGACACT
TGAGGGGCAGAGTGCTGACAGATGAGGGGCGCACCTATTGACATTTGAGGGGCTGTCCACAGGCAGAAAA
TCCAGCATTTGCAAGGGTTTCCGCCCGTTTTTCGGCCACCGCTAACCTGTCTTTTAACCTGCTTTTAAAC
CAATATTTATAAACCTTGTTTTTAACCAGGGCTGCGCCCTGTGCGCGTGACCGCGCACGCCGAAGGGGGG
TGCCCCCCCTTCTCGAACCCTCCCGGTCGAGTGAGCGAGGAAGCACCAGGGAACAGCACTTATATATTCT
GCTTACACACGATGCCTGAAAAAACTTCCCTTGGGGTTATCCACTTATCCACGGGGATATTTTTATAATT
ATTTTTTTTATAGTTTTTAGATCTTCTTTTTTAGAGCGCCTTGTAGGCCTTTATCCATGCTGGTTCTAGA
GAAGGTGTTGTGACAAATTGCCCTTTCAGTGTGACAAATCACCCTCAAATGACAGTCCTGTCTGTGACAA
ATTGCCCTTAACCCTGTGACAAATTGCCCTCAGAAGAAGCTGTTTTTTCACAAAGTTATCCCTGCTTATT
GACTCTTTTTTATTTAGTGTGACAATCTAAAAACTTGTCACACTTCACATGGATCTGTCATGGCGGAAAC
AGCGGTTATCAATCACAAGAAACGTAAAAATAGCCCGCGAATCGTCCAGTCAAACGACCTCACTGAGGCG
GCATATAGTCTCTCCCGGGATCAAAAACGTATGCTGTATCTGTTCGTTGACCAGATCAGAAAATCTGATG
GCACCCTACAGGAACATGACGGTATCTGCGAGATCCATGTTGCTAAATATGCTGAAATATTCGGATTGAC
CTCTGCGGAAGCCAGTAAGGATATACGGCAGGCATTGAAGAGTTTCGCGGGGAAGGAAGTGGTTTTTTAT
CGCCCTGAAGAGGATGCCGGCGATGAAAAAGGCTATGAATCTTTTCCTTGGTTTATCAAACGTGCGCACA
GTCCATCCAGAGGGCTTTACAGTGTACATATCAACCCATATCTCATTCCCTTCTTTATCGGGTTACAGAA
CCGGTTTACGCAGTTTCGGCTTAGTGAAACAAAAGAAATCACCAATCCGTATGCCATGCGTTTATACGAA
TCCCTGTGTCAGTATCGTAAGCCGGATGGCTCAGGCATCGTCTCTCTGAAAATCGACTGGATCATAGAGC
GTTACCAGCTGCCTCAAAGTTACCAGCGTATGCCTGACTTCCGCCGCCGCTTCCTGCAGGTCTGTGTTAA
TGAGATCAACAGCAGAACTCCAATGCGCCTCTCATACATTGAGAAAAAGAAAGGCCGCCAGACGACTCAT
ATCGTATTTTCCTTCCGCGATATCACTTCCATGACGACAGGATAGTCTGAGGGTTATCTGTCACAGATTT
GAGGGTGGTTCGTCACATTTGTTCTGACCTACTGAGGGTAATTTGTCACAGTTTTGCTGTTTCCTTCAGC
CTGCATGGATTTTCTCATACTTTTTGAACTGTAATTTTTAAGGAAGCCAAATTTGAGGGCAGTTTGTCAC
AGTTGATTTCCTTCTCTTTCCCTTCGTCATGTGACCTGATATCGGGGGTTAGTTCGTCATCATTGATGAG
GGTTGATTATCACAGTTTATTACTCTGAATTGGCTATCCGCGTGTGTACCTCTACCTGGAGTTTTTCCCA
CGGTGGATATTTCTTCTTGCGCTGAGCGTAAGAGCTATCTGACAGAACAGTTCTTCTTTGCTTCCTCGCC
AGTTCGCTCGCTATGCTCGGTTACACGGCTGCGGCGAGCGCTAGTGATAATAAGTGACTGAGGTATGTGC
TCTTCTTATCTCCTTTTGTAGTGTTGCTCTTATTTTAAACAACTTTGCGGTTTTTTGATGACTTTGCGAT
TTTGTTGTTGCTTTGCAGTAAATTGCAAGATTTAATAAAAAAACGCAAAGCAATGATTAAAGGATGTTCA
GAATGAAACTCATGGAAACACTTAACCAGTGCATAAACGCTGGTCATGAAATGACGAAGGCTATCGCCAT
TGCACAGTTTAATGATGACAGCCCGGAAGCGAGGAAAATAACCCGGCGCTGGAGAATAGGTGAAGCAGCG
GATTTAGTTGGGGTTTCTTCTCAGGCTATCAGAGATGCCGAGAAAGCAGGGCGACTACCGCACCCGGATA
TGGAAATTCGAGGACGGGTTGAGCAACGTGTTGGTTATACAATTGAACAAATTAATCATATGCGTGATGT
GTTTGGTACGCGATTGCGACGTGCTGAAGACGTATTTCCACCGGTGATCGGGGTTGCTGCCCATAAAGGT
GGCGTTTACAAAACCTCAGTTTCTGTTCATCTTGCTCAGGATCTGGCTCTGAAGGGGCTACGTGTTTTGC
TCGTGGAAGGTAACGACCCCCAGGGAACAGCCTCAATGTATCACGGATGGGTACCAGATCTTCATATTCA
TGCAGAAGACACTCTCCTGCCTTTCTATCTTGGGGAAAAGGACGATGTCACTTATGCAATAAAGCCCACT
TGCTGGCCGGGGCTTGACATTATTCCTTCCTGTCTGGCTCTGCACCGTATTGAAACTGAGTTAATGGGCA
AATTTGATGAAGGTAAACTGCCCACCGATCCACACCTGATGCTCCGACTGGCCATTGAAACTGTTGCTCA
TGACTATGATGTCATAGTTATTGACAGCGCGCCTAACCTGGGTATCGGCACGATTAATGTCGTATGTGCT
GCTGATGTGCTGATTGTTCCCACGCCTGCTGAGTTGTTTGACTACACCTCCGCACTGCAGTTTTTCGATA
TGCTTCGTGATCTGCTCAAGAACGTTGATCTTAAAGGGTTCGAGCCTGATGTACGTATTTTGCTTACCAA
ATACAGCAATAGTAATGGCTCTCAGTCCCCGTGGATGGAGGAGCAAATTCGGGATGCCTGGGGAAGCATG
GTTCTAAAAAATGTTGTACGTGAAACGGATGAAGTTGGTAAAGGTCAGATCCGGATGAGAACTGTTTTTG
AACAGGCCATTGATCAACGCTCTTCAACTGGTGCCTGGAGAAATGCTCTTTCTATTTGGGAACCTGTCTG
CAATGAAATTTTCGATCGTCTGATTAAACCACGCTGGGAGATTAGATAATGAAGCGTGCGCCTGTTATTC
CAAAACATACGCTCAATACTCAACCGGTTGAAGATACTTCGTTATCGACACCAGCTGCCCCGATGGTGGA
TTCGTTAATTGCGCGCGTAGGAGTAATGGCTCGCGGTAATGCCATTACTTTGCCTGTATGTGGTCGGGAT
GTGAAGTTTACTCTTGAAGTGCTCCGGGGTGATAGTGTTGAGAAGACCTCTCGGGTATGGTCAGGTAATG
AACGTGACCAGGAGCTGCTTACTGAGGACGCACTGGATGATCTCATCCCTTCTTTTCTACTGACTGGTCA
ACAGACACCGGCGTTCGGTCGAAGAGTATCTGGTGTCATAGAAATTGCCGATGGGAGTCGCCGTCGTAAA
GCTGCTGCACTTACCGAAAGTGATTATCGTGTTCTGGTTGGCGAGCTGGATGATGAGCAGATGGCTGCAT
TATCCAGATTGGGTAACGATTATCGCCCAACAAGTGCTTATGAACGTGGTCAGCGTTATGCAAGCCGATT
GCAGAATGAATTTGCTGGAAATATTTCTGCGCTGGCTGATGCGGAAAATATTTCACGTAAGATTATTACC
CGCTGTATCAACACCGCCAAATTGCCTAAATCAGTTGTTGCTCTTTTTTCTCACCCCGGTGAACTATCTG
CCCGGTCAGGTGATGCACTTCAAAAAGCCTTTACAGATAAAGAGGAATTACTTAAGCAGCAGGCATCTAA
CCTTCATGAGCAGAAAAAAGCTGGGGTGATATTTGAAGCTGAAGAAGTTATCACTCTTTTAACTTCTGTG
CTTAAAACGTCATCTGCATCAAGAACTAGTTTAAGCTCACGACATCAGTTTGCTCCTGGAGCGACAGTAT
TGTATAAGGGCGATAAAATGGTGCTTAACCTGGACAGGTCTCGTGTTCCAACTGAGTGTATAGAGAAAAT
TGAGGCCATTCTTAAGGAACTTGAAAAGCCAGCACCCTGATGCGACCACGTTTTAGTCTACGTTTATCTG
TCTTTACTTAATGTCCTTTGTTACAGGCCAGAAAGCATAACTGGCCTGAATATTCTCTCTGGGCCCACTG
TTCCACTTGTATCGTCGGTCTGATAATCAGACTGGGACCACGGTCCCACTCGTATCGTCGGTCTGATTAT
TAGTCTGGGACCACGGTCCCACTCGTATCGTCGGTCTGATTATTAGTCTGGGACCACGGTCCCACTCGTA
TCGTCGGTCTGATAATCAGACTGGGACCACGGTCCCACTCGTATCGTCGGTCTGATTATTAGTCTGGGAC
CATGGTCCCACTCGTATCGTCGGTCTGATTATTAGTCTGGGACCACGGTCCCACTCGTATCGTCGGTCTG
ATTATTAGTCTGGAACCACGGTCCCACTCGTATCGTCGGTCTGATTATTAGTCTGGGACCACGGTCCCAC
TCGTATCGTCGGTCTGATTATTAGTCTGGGACCACGATCCCACTCGTGTTGTCGGTCTGATTATCGGTCT
GGGACCACGGTCCCACTTGTATTGTCGATCAGACTATCAGCGTGAGACTACGATTCCATCAATGCCTGTC
AAGGGCAAGTATTGACATGTCGTCGTAACCTGT
