>Addgene plasmid #42162 | pNH066 | addgene partial sequence | sequence record 60522 | Amp-R 5'-ATAATACCGCGCCACATAGC-3'
CTTACCGCTGTTGAGATCCAGTTCGATGTAACCCACTCGTGCACCCAACTGATCTTCAGCATCTTTTACT
TTCACCAGCGTTTCTGGGTGAGCAAAAACAGGAAGGCAAAATGCCGCAAAAAAGGGAATAAGGGCGACAC
GGAAATGTTGAATACTCATACTCTTCCTTTTTCAATATTATTGAAGCATTTATCAGGGTTATTGTCTCAT
GAGCGGATACATATTTGAATGTATTTAGAAAAATAAACAAATAGGGGTTCCGCGCACATTTCCCCGAAAA
GTGCCACCTG
[74 nt withheld, positions 291-364]
CCCTCAGCGCGGCCGCTAGCGGATCCTTAAAAAACCATGGTTAAAGAAACAGCAGCAGCGAAATTTGAAA
GACAACATATGGATAGTGGAGGCGGTGGAAGTTTGGAAGTTCTTTTCCAAGGACCGGGCGGAGGAGGCTC
TTGGTCGCATCCACAGTTCGAAAAAGCCATGGCCGGCGGTGGTGGATCGGGAGGAGGAGGTTCGGGTGGC
GGAGGATCGGGCGCCTCAAAAGGAGAAGAAACGACAATGGGTGTTATCAAGCCAGACATGAAGATCAAGC
TTAAAATGGAGGGTAATGTTAATGGTCACGCCTTCGTCATTGAGGGAGA
