>Addgene plasmid #42162 | pNH066 | addgene partial sequence | sequence record 60523 | lac_promoter
GCGCGGCCGCGGTACCTATTAAGCGCTTACGTAGAGCTCGTCCATACCATCAGTTGAGTTTCTAGCTACT
GCTGACTCATACACAGTCACTTTATTGTAATCTTTATCATGGTTCAAAATTTCAATTCGGTGATCCACAA
AGTGATAGTCTGGCAATTTCACAGCTTTCTTAGCTCTGTAGATTGTCTTAAAGTCCACTCGATGATGTCC
ACCTCCTTCCAACAACAGTTTATGCTTCACGTCACCTTTCAAAACTCCATCTCTGACATCTTGGAGTGGT
GAATCCGTTAGCGAGGTGCCGCCGGCTTCCATTCAGGTCGAGGTGGCCCGGCTCCATGCACCGCGACGCA
ACGCGGGGAGGCAGACAAGGTATAGGGCGGCGCCTACAATCCATGCCAACCCGTTCCATGTGCTCGCCGA
GGCGGCATAAATCGCCGTGACGATCAGCGGTCCAATGATCGAAGTTAGGCTGGTAAGAGCCGCGAGCGAT
CCTTGAAGCTGTCCCTGATGGTCGTCATCTACCTGCCTGGACAGCATGGCCTGCAACGCGGGCATCCCGA
TGCCGCCGGAAGCGAGAAGAATC
